>Addgene plasmid #22569 | Flag-HA-USP14 | addgene full sequence | sequence record 129579 | Addgene NGS Result
AATGAAAGACCCCACCTGTAGGTTTGGCAAGCTAGCTTAAGTAACGCCATTTTGCAAGGCATGGAAAATA
CATAACTGAGAATAGAGAAGTTCAGATCAAGGTTAGGAACAGAGAGACAGCAGAATATGGGCCAAACAGG
ATATCTGTGGTAAGCAGTTCCTGCCCCGGCTCAGGGCCAAGAACAGATGGTCCCCAGATGCGGTCCCGCC
CTCAGCAGTTTCTAGAGAACCATCAGATGTTTCCAGGGTGCCCCAAGGACCTGAAATGACCCTGTGCCTT
ATTTGAACTAACCAATCAGTTCGCTTCTCGCTTCTGTTCGCGCGCTTCTGCTCCCCGAGCTCAATAAAAG
AGCCCACAACCCCTCACTCGGCGCGCCAGTCCTCCGATAGACTGCGTCGCCCGGGTACCCGTATTCCCAA
TAAAGCCTCTTGCTGTTTGCATCCGAATCGTGGACTCGCTGATCCTTGGGAGGGTCTCCTCAGATTGATT
GACTGCCCACCTCGGGGGTCTTTCATTTGGAGGTTCCACCGAGATTTGGAGACCCCTGCCCAGGGACCAC
CGACCCCCCCGCCGGGAGGTAAGCTGGCCAGCGGTCGTTTCGTGTCTGTCTCTGTCTTTGTGCGTGTTTG
TGCCGGCATCTAATGTTTGCGCCTGCGTCTGTACTAGTTAGCTAACTAGCTCTGTATCTGGCGGACCCGT
GGTGGAACTGACGAGTTCTGAACACCCGGCCGCAACCCTGGGAGACGTCCCAGGGACTTTGGGGGCCGTT
TTTGTGGCCCGACCTGAGGAAGGGAGTCGATGTGGAATCCGACCCCGTCAGGATATGTGGTTCTGGTAGG
AGACGAGAACCTAAAACAGTTCCCGCCTCCGTCTGAATTTTTGCTTTCGGTTTGGAACCGAAGCCGCGCG
TCTTGTCTGCTGCAGCGCTGCAGCATCGTTCTGTGTTGTCTCTGTCTGACTGTGTTTCTGTATTTGTCTG
AAAATTAGGGCCAGACTGTTACCACTCCCTTAAGTTTGACCTTAGGTCACTGGAAAGATGTCGAGCGGAT
CGCTCACAACCAGTCGGTAGATGTCAAGAAGAGACGTTGGGTTACCTTCTGCTCTGCAGAATGGCCAACC
TTTAACGTCGGATGGCCGCGAGACGGCACCTTTAACCGAGACCTCATCACCCAGGTTAAGATCAAGGTCT
TTTCACCTGGCCCGCATGGACACCCAGACCAGGTCCCCTACATCGTGACCTGGGAAGCCTTGGCTTTTGA
CCCCCCTCCCTGGGTCAAGCCCTTTGTACACCCTAAGCCTCCGCCTCCTCTTCCTCCATCCGCCCCGTCT
CTCCCCCTTGAACCTCCTCGTTCGACCCCGCCTCGATCCTCCCTTTATCCAGCCCTCACTCCTTCTCTAG
GCGCCGGAATTAGATCTGCCACCATGGACTACAAGGATGACGATGACAAGCTCGATGGAGGATACCCATA
CGATGTTCCAGATTACGCTGCTCGAGGTTATCAAACAAGTTTGTACAAAAAAGTTGGCATGCCGCTCTAC
TCCGTTACTGTAAAATGGGGAAAGGAGAAATTTGAAGGTGTAGAATTGAATACAGATGAACCTCCAATGG
TATTCAAGGCTCAGCTGTTTGCGTTGACTGGAGTCCAGCCTGCCAGACAGAAAGTTATGGTGAAAGGAGG
AACGCTAAAGGATGATGATTGGGGAAACATCAAAATAAAAAATGGAATGACTCTACTAATGATGGGGTCA
GCAGATGCTCTTCCAGAAGAACCCTCAGCCAAAACTGTCTTCGTAGAAGACATGACAGAAGAACAGTTAG
CATCTGCTATGGAGTTACCATGTGGATTGACAAACCTTGGTAACACTTGTTACATGAATGCCACAGTTCA
GTGTATTCGTTCTGTGCCTGAACTCAAAGATGCCCTTAAAAGGTATGCAGGTGCCTTGAGAGCTTCAGGG
GAAATGGCTTCAGCGCAGTATATTACTGCAGCCCTTAGAGATTTGTTTGATTCCATGGATAAAACTTCTT
CCAGTATTCCACCTATTATTCTACTGCAGTTTTTGCACATGGCTTTCCCACAGTTTGCCGAGAAAGGTGA
ACAAGGACAGTATCTTCAACAGGATGCTAATGAATGTTGGATACAAATGATGCGAGTATTGCAACAGAAA
TTGGAAGCAATAGAGGATGATTCTGTTAAAGAGACAGACTCCTCATCTGCATCGGCAGCGACACCTTCTA
AAAAGAAAAGTTTAATCGATCAGTTCTTCGGTGTTGAGTTTGAAACTACCATGAAATGTACAGAATCTGA
AGAAGAAGAAGTCACCAAAGGAAAGGAAAATCAACTTCAGCTTAGCTGTTTTATCAATCAGGAAGTCAAG
TATCTTTTTACAGGACTTAAATTGCGACTTCAGGAAGAAATCACCAAACAGTCTCCAACGTTGCAAAGAA
ATGCCTTGTATATCAAATCTTCCAAGATCAGCCGGCTGCCTGCTTACTTGACCATTCAGATGGTTCGATT
TTTTTATAAAGAGAAGGAATCTGTGAATGCCAAAGTTCTTAAGGATGTTAAATTTCCTCTTATGTTGGAT
ATGTATGAACTGTGTACACCAGAACTTCAAGAGAAAATGGTGTCTTTTCGATCCAAATTCAAGGATCTAG
AAGATAAAAAAGTGAATCAGCAGCCAAATACAAGTGACAAAAAGAGTAGTCCCCAGAAAGAAGTTAAGTA
TGAACCCTTTTCTTTTGCTGATGATATTGGCTCCAATAATTGTGGATACTATGACTTACAAGCAGTACTA
ACACACCAGGGAAGGTCTAGTTCTTCAGGTCATTATGTATCATGGGTGAAAAGGAAACAAGATGAATGGA
TTAAGTTTGATGATGACAAAGTCAGCATCGTAACACCAGAAGATATCTTACGGCTTTCTGGTGGTGGAGA
CTGGCATATCGCTTACGTTCTACTCTATGGGCCTCGCAGAGTTGAAATAATGGAAGAGGAAAGTGAACAG
TACCCAACTTTCTTGTACAAAGTGGTTCGATAACGAATTCCGCCCCCCCCCCCTAACGTTACTGGCCGAA
GCCGCTTGGAATAAGGCCGGTGTGCGTTTGTCTATATGTTATTTTCCACCATATTGCCGTCTTTTGGCAA
TGTGAGGGCCCGGAAACCTGGCCCTGTCTTCTTGACGAGCATTCCTAGGGGTCTTTCCCCTCTCGCCAAA
GGAATGCAAGGTCTGTTGAATGTCGTGAAGGAAGCAGTTCCTCTGGAAGCTTCTTGAAGACAAACAACGT
CTGTAGCGACCCTTTGCAGGCAGCGGAACCCCCCACCTGGCGACAGGTGCCTCTGCGGCCAAAAGCCACG
TGTATAAGATACACCTGCAAAGGCGGCACAACCCCAGTGCCACGTTGTGAGTTGGATAGTTGTGGAAAGA
GTCAAATGGCTCTCCTCAAGCGTATTCAACAAGGGGCTGAAGGATGCCCAGAAGGTACCCCATTGTATGG
GATCTGATCTGGGGCCTCGGTGCACATGCTTTACATGTGTTTAGTCGAGGTTAAAAAAACGTCTAGGCCC
CCCGAACCACGGGGACGTGGTTTTCCTTTGAAAAACACGATGATAATATGGCCACAACCATGACCGAGTA
CAAGCCCACGGTGCGCCTCGCCACCCGCGACGACGTCCCCAGGGCCGTACGCACCCTCGCCGCCGCGTTC
GCCGACTACCCCGCCACGCGCCACACCGTCGATCCGGACCGCCACATCGAGCGGGTCACCGAGCTGCAAG
AACTCTTCCTCACGCGCGTCGGGCTCGACATCGGCAAGGTGTGGGTCGCGGACGACGGCGCCGCGGTGGC
GGTCTGGACCACGCCGGAGAGCGTCGAAGCGGGGGCGGTGTTCGCCGAGATCGGCCCGCGCATGGCCGAG
TTGAGCGGTTCCCGGCTGGCCGCGCAGCAACAGATGGAAGGCCTCCTGGCGCCGCACCGGCCCAAGGAGC
CCGCGTGGTTCCTGGCCACCGTCGGCGTCTCGCCCGACCACCAGGGCAAGGGTCTGGGCAGCGCCGTCGT
GCTCCCCGGAGTGGAGGCGGCCGAGCGCGCCGGGGTGCCCGCCTTCCTGGAGACCTCCGCGCCCCGCAAC
CTCCCCTTCTACGAGCGGCTCGGCTTCACCGTCACCGCCGACGTCGAGGTGCCCGAAGGACCGCGCACCT
GGTGCATGACCCGCAAGCCCGGTGCCTGATGCATCGATGTCGACCTGCAGCCAAGCTTATCGATAAAATA
AAAGATTTTATTTAGTCTCCAGAAAAAGGGGGGAATGAAAGACCCCACCTGTAGGTTTGGCAAGCTAGCT
TAAGTAACGCCATTTTGCAAGGCATGGAAAATACATAACTGAGAATAGAGAAGTTCAGATCAAGGTTAGG
AACAGAGAGACAGCAGAATATGGGCCAAACAGGATATCTGTGGTAAGCAGTTCCTGCCCCGGCTCAGGGC
CAAGAACAGATGGTCCCCAGATGCGGTCCCGCCCTCAGCAGTTTCTAGAGAACCATCAGATGTTTCCAGG
GTGCCCCAAGGACCTGAAATGACCCTGTGCCTTATTTGAACTAACCAATCAGTTCGCTTCTCGCTTCTGT
TCGCGCGCTTCTGCTCCCCGAGCTCAATAAAAGAGCCCACAACCCCTCACTCGGCGCGCCAGTCCTCCGA
TAGACTGCGTCGCCCGGGTACCCGTGTATCCAATAAACCCTCTTGCAGTTGCATCCGACTTGTGGTCTCG
CTGTTCCTTGGGAGGGTCTCCTCTGAGTGATTGACTACCCGTCAGCGGGGGTCTTTCATGGGTAACAGTT
TCTTGAAGTTGGAGAACAACATTCTGAGGGTAGGAGTCGAATATTAAGTAATCCTGACTCAATTAGCCAC
TGTTTTGAATCCACATACTCCAATACTCCTGAAATAGTTCATTATGGACAGCGCAGAAAGAGCTGGGGAG
AATTGTGAAATTGTTATCCGCTCACAATTCCACACAACATACGAGCCGGAAGCATAAAGTGTAAAGCCTG
GGGTGCCTAATGAGTGAGCTAACTCACATTAATTGCGTTGCGCTCACTGCCCGCTTTCCAGTCGGGAAAC
CTGTCGTGCCAGCTGCATTAATGAATCGGCCAACGCGCGGGGAGAGGCGGTTTGCGTATTGGGCGCTCTT
CCGCTTCCTCGCTCACTGACTCGCTGCGCTCGGTCGTTCGGCTGCGGCGAGCGGTATCAGCTCACTCAAA
GGCGGTAATACGGTTATCCACAGAATCAGGGGATAACGCAGGAAAGAACATGTGAGCAAAAGGCCAGCAA
AAGGCCAGGAACCGTAAAAAGGCCGCGTTGCTGGCGTTTTTCCATAGGCTCCGCCCCCCTGACGAGCATC
ACAAAAATCGACGCTCAAGTCAGAGGTGGCGAAACCCGACAGGACTATAAAGATACCAGGCGTTTCCCCC
TGGAAGCTCCCTCGTGCGCTCTCCTGTTCCGACCCTGCCGCTTACCGGATACCTGTCCGCCTTTCTCCCT
TCGGGAAGCGTGGCGCTTTCTCATAGCTCACGCTGTAGGTATCTCAGTTCGGTGTAGGTCGTTCGCTCCA
AGCTGGGCTGTGTGCACGAACCCCCCGTTCAGCCCGACCGCTGCGCCTTATCCGGTAACTATCGTCTTGA
GTCCAACCCGGTAAGACACGACTTATCGCCACTGGCAGCAGCCACTGGTAACAGGATTAGCAGAGCGAGG
TATGTAGGCGGTGCTACAGAGTTCTTGAAGTGGTGGCCTAACTACGGCTACACTAGAAGAACAGTATTTG
GTATCTGCGCTCTGCTGAAGCCAGTTACCTTCGGAAAAAGAGTTGGTAGCTCTTGATCCGGCAAACAAAC
CACCGCTGGTAGCGGTGGTTTTTTTGTTTGCAAGCAGCAGATTACGCGCAGAAAAAAAGGATCTCAAGAA
GATCCTTTGATCTTTTCTACGGGGTCTGACGCTCAGTGGAACGAAAACTCACGTTAAGGGATTTTGGTCA
TGAGATTATCAAAAAGGATCTTCACCTAGATCCTTTTAAATTAAAAATGAAGTTTTAAATCAATCTAAAG
TATATATGAGTAAACTTGGTCTGACAGTTACCAATGCTTAATCAGTGAGGCACCTATCTCAGCGATCTGT
CTATTTCGTTCATCCATAGTTGCCTGACTCCCCGTCGTGTAGATAACTACGATACGGGAGGGCTTACCAT
CTGGCCCCAGTGCTGCAATGATACCGCGAGACCCACGCTCACCGGCTCCAGATTTATCAGCAATAAACCA
GCCAGCCGGAAGGGCCGAGCGCAGAAGTGGTCCTGCAACTTTATCCGCCTCCATCCAGTCTATTAATTGT
TGCCGGGAAGCTAGAGTAAGTAGTTCGCCAGTTAATAGTTTGCGCAACGTTGTTGCCATTGCTACAGGCA
TCGTGGTGTCACGCTCGTCGTTTGGTATGGCTTCATTCAGCTCCGGTTCCCAACGATCAAGGCGAGTTAC
ATGATCCCCCATGTTGTGCAAAAAAGCGGTTAGCTCCTTCGGTCCTCCGATCGTTGTCAGAAGTAAGTTG
GCCGCAGTGTTATCACTCATGGTTATGGCAGCACTGCATAATTCTCTTACTGTCATGCCATCCGTAAGAT
GCTTTTCTGTGACTGGTGAGTACTCAACCAAGTCATTCTGAGAATAGTGTATGCGGCGACCGAGTTGCTC
TTGCCCGGCGTCAATACGGGATAATACCGCGCCACATAGCAGAACTTTAAAAGTGCTCATCATTGGAAAA
CGTTCTTCGGGGCGAAAACTCTCAAGGATCTTACCGCTGTTGAGATCCAGTTCGATGTAACCCACTCGTG
CACCCAACTGATCTTCAGCATCTTTTACTTTCACCAGCGTTTCTGGGTGAGCAAAAACAGGAAGGCAAAA
TGCCGCAAAAAAGGGAATAAGGGCGACACGGAAATGTTGAATACTCATACTCTTCCTTTTTCAATATTAT
TGAAGCATTTATCAGGGTTATTGTCTCATGAGCGGATACATATTTGAATGTATTTAGAAAAATAAACAAA
TAGGGGTTCCGCGCACATTTCCCCGAAAAGTGCCACCTGACGTCTAAGAAACCATTATTATCATGACATT
AACCTATAAAAATAGGCGTATCACGAGGCCCTTTCGTCTCGCGCGTTTCGGTGATGACGGTGAAAACCTC
TGACACATGCAGCTCCCGGAGACGGTCACAGCTTGTCTGTAAGCGGATGCCGGGAGCAGACAAGCCCGTC
AGGGCGCGTCAGCGGGTGTTGGCGGGTGTCGGGGCTGGCTTAACTATGCGGCATCAGAGCAGATTGTACT
GAGAGTGCACCATATGCGGTGTGAAATACCGCACAGATGCGTAAGGAGAAAATACCGCATCAGGCGCCAT
TCGCCATTCAGGCTGCGCAACTGTTGGGAAGGGCGATCGGTGCGGGCCTCTTCGCTATTACGCCAGCTGG
CGAAAGGGGGATGTGCTGCAAGGCGATTAAGTTGGGTAACGCCAGGGTTTTCCCAGTCACGACGTTGTAA
AACGACGGCGCAAGGAATGGTGCATGCAAGGAGATGGCGCCCAACAGTCCCCCGGCCACGGGGCCTGCCA
CCATACCCACGCCGAAACAAGCGCTCATGAGCCCGAAGTGGCGAGCCCGATCTTCCCCATCGGTGATGTC
GGCGATATAGGCGCCAGCAACCGCACCTGTGGCGCCGGTGATGCCGGCCACGATGCGTCCGGCGTAGAGG
CGATTAGTCCAATTTGTTAAAGACAGGATATCAGTGGTCCAGGCTCTAGTTTTGACTCAACAATATCACC
AGCTGAAGCCTATAGAGTACGAGCCATAGATAAAATAAAAGATTTTATTTAGTCTCCAGAAAAAGGGGGG
Features (pLannotate 1.2.2; 23 found; start..end, strand, type, name):
      1..517     +  LTR            5' LTR: 5' long terminal repeat from murine embryonic stem cell virus
    581..922     +  misc_feature   MESV Ψ: packaging signal of murine embryonic stem cell virus
    989..1405    +  CDS            gag (truncated): truncated Moloney murine leukemia virus (MMLV) gag gene lacking the start codon
   1430..1450    +  CDS            FLAG (fragment): FLAG® epitope tag, followed by an enterokinase cleavage site
   1463..1489    +  CDS            3xHA (fragment): three tandem HA epitope tags
   1506..1523    +  protein_bind   attB1 (fragment): mutant version of attB; core recombination site for the Gateway® BP reaction BP Clonase™
   1529..3010    +  CDS            USP14: UBP14_HUMAN - Also known as TGT. Experimental evidence at protein level: Swiss-Prot protein existence level 1. Proteasome-associated deubiquitinase which releases ubiquitin from the proteasome targeted ubiquitinated proteins. Ensures the regeneration of ubiquitin at the proteasome. Is a reversibly associated subunit of the proteasome and a large fraction of proteasome-free protein exists within the cell. Required for the degradation of the chemokine receptor CXCR4 which is critical for CXCL12-induced cell chemotaxis. Serves also as a physiological inhibitor of endoplasmic reticulum-associated
   3012..3036    -  protein_bind   attB2: mutant version of attB; recombination site for the Gateway® BP reaction BP Clonase™
   3154..3616    +  misc_feature   IRES: internal ribosome entry site (IRES) of the encephalomyocarditis virus (EMCV)
   3630..4229    +  CDS            PuroR: puromycin N-acetyltransferase; pac from Streptomyces alboniger; confers resistance to puromycin
   4305..4819    +  LTR            3' LTR: 3' long terminal repeat from murine embryonic stem cell virus
   4981..4997    -  protein_bind   lac operator: The lac repressor binds to the lac operator to inhibit transcription in E. coli. This inhibition can be relieved by adding lactose or isopropyl-β-D-thiogalactopyranoside (IPTG). lac repressor encoded by lacI
   5005..5035    -  promoter       lac promoter: promoter for the E. coli lac operon
   5050..5071    -  protein_bind   CAP binding site: CAP binding activates transcription in the presence of cAMP. E. coli catabolite activator protein
   5084..5176    -  CDS            lacI (fragment): lac repressor; lacI; The lac repressor binds to the lac operator to inhibit transcription in E. coli. This inhibition can be relieved by adding lactose or isopropyl-β-D-thiogalactopyranoside (IPTG).
   5359..5947    -  rep_origin     ori: high-copy-number ColE1/pMB1/pBR322/pUC origin of replication
   6118..6978    -  CDS            AmpR: β-lactamase; bla; confers resistance to ampicillin, carbenicillin, and related antibiotics
   6979..7083    -  promoter       AmpR promoter: bla
   7178..7213    +  CDS            rop (fragment): Rop protein, which maintains plasmids at low copy number; rop
   7315..7414    +  misc_feature   bom (fragment): basis of mobility region from pBR322
   7420..7569    -  CDS            lacZα (fragment): LacZα fragment of β-galactosidase; lacZ fragment
   7569..7770    -  CDS            TcR (fragment): tetracycline efflux protein; tet; confers resistance to tetracycline
   7771..7869    +  CDS            env (fragment): murine leukemia virus gPr80 envelope polyprotein precursor; env; proteolytically cleaved into gp70SU and p15TM subunits
