[The description below was written by a language model from this plasmid's Addgene catalogue record and pLannotate feature annotations shown in this document.]
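Description:
Flag-HA-USP14 is a retroviral mammalian expression plasmid built on the Gateway destination backbone pDEST_LTR_N_FLAG_HA_IRES_puro. The full sequence record is 7,910 nt. It is propagated in E. coli through a high-copy ColE1/pUC-type origin and an ampicillin resistance gene (β-lactamase with its own promoter). The bacterial portion also carries short remnants of lac, rop, bom, lacZα, tetracycline resistance and env sequences, which appear to be non-functional leftovers from earlier vector construction.

The retroviral cassette is flanked by 5′ and 3′ long terminal repeats from murine embryonic stem cell virus. It includes the MESV Ψ packaging signal and a truncated MMLV gag segment lacking its start codon, an arrangement that generally supports packaging of the vector RNA when the viral proteins are supplied in trans. No separate internal promoter is annotated, so expression is presumably driven by the 5′ LTR.

Downstream sit backbone-encoded N-terminal FLAG and HA epitope tags, followed by the human USP14 open reading frame between attB1 and attB2 sites left by the Gateway LR reaction. USP14 is a proteasome-associated deubiquitinase. The insert is recorded as unmutated and derives in part from an ORFeome clone collection. An EMCV IRES then links the puromycin N-acetyltransferase gene to the same transcript, so puromycin selection enriches for cells that also express the tagged protein.

The design suits stable transduction of mammalian cells followed by detection or affinity purification of USP14 through its tandem tags. This fits the associated study, which mapped the interaction landscape of human deubiquitinating enzymes.
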