Addgene plasmid #22569: Flag-HA-USP14
Depositing lab: Wade Harper. Depositing organization: Harvard Medical School. Publication: Defining the human deubiquitinating enzyme interaction landscape. Sowa ME, Bennett EJ, Gygi SP, Harper JW. Cell. 2009 Jul 23. 138(2):389-403. 10.1016/j.cell.2009.04.042 PubMed 19615732.
Backbone
  Vector backbone: pDEST_LTR_N_FLAG_HA_IRES_puro
  Backbone manufacturer: Harper_Lab
  Backbone size w/o insert (bp): 6521
  Vector type: Mammalian Expression, Retroviral
  Selectable markers: Puromycin
Growth in bacteria
  Bacterial resistance: Ampicillin, 100 μg/mL
  Growth temperature: 37°C
  Growth strain: DH5alpha
  Copy number: High Copy
Gene/Insert
  Gene/Insert name: USP14 (alt names: ubiquitin specific peptidase 14 (tRNA-guanine transglycosylase); TGT)
  Species: H. sapiens (human)
  Mutation: None
  GenBank ID: BC003556.1
  Entrez Gene: USP14 (a.k.a. TGT)
  Tag / fusion protein: HA (N terminal on backbone); FLAG (N terminal on backbone)
  Cloning method: Gateway Cloning; 5′ cloning site GATEWAY_LR (unknown if destroyed); 3′ cloning site GATEWAY_LR (unknown if destroyed)
  Sequencing primers: 5′ CAGCCCTCACTCCTTCTCTAGG; 3′ CAAGCGGCTTCGGCCAGTAAC
Resource information
  A portion of this plasmid was derived from a plasmid made by: Marc_Vidal_Orfeome_collection
Terms and licenses: Academic/Nonprofit Terms; Industry Terms: Not Available to Industry
How to cite: Flag-HA-USP14 was a gift from Wade Harper (Addgene plasmid # 22569 ; http://n2t.net/addgene:22569 ; RRID:Addgene_22569)
