>Addgene plasmid #22569 | Flag-HA-USP14 | addgene partial sequence | sequence record 153351 | pLXSN5 5'-CCCTTGAACCTCCTCGTTCGACC-3'
CAGCCCTCACTCCTTCTCTAGGCGCCGGAATTAGATCTGCCACCATGGACTACAAGGATGACGATGACAA
GCTCGATGGAGGATACCCATACGATGTTCCAGATTACGCTGCTCGAGGTTATCAAACAAGTTTGTACAAA
AAAGTTGGCATGCCGCTCTACTCCGTTACTGTAAAATGGGGAAAGGAGAAATTTGAAGGTGTAGAATTGA
ATACAGATGAACCTCCAATGGTATTCAAGGCTCAGCTGTTTGCGTTGACTGGAGTCCAGCCTGCCAGACA
GAAAGTTATGGTGAAAGGAGGAACGCTAAAGGATGATGATTGGGGAAACATCAAAATAAAAAATGGAATG
ACTCTACTAATGATGGGGTCAGCAGATGCTCTTCCAGAAGAACCCTCAGCCAAAACTGTCTTCGTAGAAG
ACATGACAGAAGAACAGTTAGCATCTGCTATGGAGTTACCATGTGGATTGACAAACCTTGGTAACACTTG
TTACATGAATGCCACAGTTCAGTGTATTCGTTCTGTGCCTGAACTCAAAGATGCCCTTAAAAGGTATGCA
GGTGCCTTGAGAGCTTCAGGGGAAATGGCTTCAGCGCAGTATATTACTGCAGCCCTTAGAGATTTGTTTG
ATTCCATGGATAAAACTTCTTCCAGTATTCCACCTATTATTCTACTGCAGTTTTTGCACATGGCTTTCCC
ACAGTTTGCCGAGAAAGGTGAACAAGGACAGTATCTTCAACAGGATGCTAATGAATGTTGGATACAAATG
ATGCGAGTATTGCAACAGAAATTGGAAGCAATAGAGGATGATTCTGTTAAAGAGACAGACTCCTCATCTG
CATCGGCAGCGACACCTTCTAAAAAGAAAAGTTTAATCGATCAGTTCTTCGGTGTTGAGTTTGAAACTAC
CATGAAATGTACAGAATCTGAAGAAGAAGAAGTC
